Addgene plasmid #219015: SFFV-PELI1-Brd 33
Purpose: Transcription factor PELI1 with a specific barcode assigned.
Depositing lab: Filipe Pereira. Depositing organization: Center for Neuroscience and Cell Biology, University of Coimbra. Publication: A combinatorial transcription factor screening platform for immune cell reprogramming. Kurochkin I, Altman AR, Caiado I, Pertiga-Cabral D, Halitzki E, Minaeva M, Zimmermannova O, Henriques-Oliveira L, Klein D, Nair M, Oliveira D, Cajal LR, Knittel R, Feick C, Ringner M, Martin M, Cirovic B, Pires CF, Rosa FF, Sitnicka E, Theis FJ, Pereira CF. Cell Syst. 2026 Jan 21;17(1):101457. doi: 10.1016/j.cels.2025.101457. Epub 2026 Jan 14. PubMed 41539305.
Backbone
  Vector backbone: SFFV-MCS
  Backbone size w/o insert (bp): 6638
  Vector type: Lentiviral
Growth in bacteria
  Bacterial resistance: Ampicillin, 100 μg/mL
  Growth temperature: 37°C
  Growth strain: NEB Stable
  Copy number: High Copy
Gene/Insert
  Gene/Insert name: PELI1
  Species: H. sapiens (human)
  Insert size (bp): 1257
  Entrez Gene: PELI1
  Promoter: The spleen focus-forming virus (SFFV) promoter
  Cloning method: Restriction Enzyme; 5′ cloning site Bsp119I (not destroyed); 3′ cloning site BstHI (not destroyed)
Terms and licenses: Academic/Nonprofit Terms; Industry Terms: Not Available to Industry
Depositor comments: Barcode sequence cloned into XbaI restriction site. Design of plasmid is as follows: SFFV-[TF sequence]-WPRE-[Barcode sequence].
How to cite: SFFV-PELI1-Brd 33 was a gift from Filipe Pereira (Addgene plasmid # 219015 ; http://n2t.net/addgene:219015 ; RRID:Addgene_219015)
