[The description below was written by a language model from this plasmid's Addgene catalogue record and pLannotate feature annotations shown in this document.]
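Description:
SFFV-PELI1-Brd 33 is a third-generation-style, self-inactivating HIV-1 lentiviral transfer plasmid built on the SFFV-MCS backbone and carrying the human PELI1 coding sequence together with a construct-specific DNA barcode. In bacteria it is maintained through a high-copy ColE1/pUC origin and selected with ampicillin via the β-lactamase gene. An f1 origin, lac regulatory remnants and T7/T3 promoters are left over from the pBluescript-type cloning backbone. The sequenced record is 7,895 nt, consistent with the stated backbone and insert sizes.

The viral cassette begins with an RSV enhancer/promoter fused to a truncated 5' LTR, which drives Tat-independent production of genomic RNA in packaging cells. This is followed by the Ψ packaging signal with a partial gag region, the Rev response element for nuclear export of unspliced RNA, and the cPPT/CTS, which aids nuclear import of the proviral DNA. The internal spleen focus-forming virus promoter, which is strongly active in haematopoietic cells, expresses PELI1, cloned between retained Bsp119I and BstHI sites. No epitope tag, fluorescent reporter or mammalian selection marker is annotated. A WPRE downstream enhances transcript stability and expression, and the ΔU3 3' LTR inactivates LTR promoter activity after integration. An SV40 poly(A) signal and SV40 origin lie outside the LTRs.

According to the depositor, the barcode sits in an XbaI site after the WPRE, so it is included in the expressed transcript, although it is not annotated in the feature table. The record describes PELI1 as a transcription factor, while the annotation identifies it as an E3 ubiquitin ligase involved in TLR/IL-1 signalling. The plasmid belongs to a barcoded library for combinatorial factor screening in immune cell reprogramming.
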