Features (pLannotate 1.2.2; 29 found; start..end, strand, type, name):
     94..112     -  promoter       T7 promoter: promoter for bacteriophage T7 RNA polymerase
    120..275     +  CDS            lacZα (fragment): LacZα fragment of β-galactosidase; lacZ fragment
    280..708     +  rep_origin     f1 ori (sequence partly withheld): f1 bacteriophage origin of replication; arrow indicates direction of (+) strand synthesis
    761..865     +  promoter       AmpR promoter: bla
    866..1726    +  CDS            AmpR: β-lactamase; bla; confers resistance to ampicillin, carbenicillin, and related antibiotics
   1897..2485    +  rep_origin     ori: high-copy-number ColE1/pMB1/pBR322/pUC origin of replication
   2668..2760    +  CDS            lacI (fragment): lac repressor; lacI; The lac repressor binds to the lac operator to inhibit transcription in E. coli. This inhibition can be relieved by adding lactose or isopropyl-β-D-thiogalactopyranoside (IPTG).
   2773..2794    +  protein_bind   CAP binding site: CAP binding activates transcription in the presence of cAMP. E. coli catabolite activator protein
   2809..2839    +  promoter       lac promoter: promoter for the E. coli lac operon
   2847..2863    +  protein_bind   lac operator: The lac repressor binds to the lac operator to inhibit transcription in E. coli. This inhibition can be relieved by adding lactose or isopropyl-β-D-thiogalactopyranoside (IPTG). lac repressor encoded by lacI
   2908..2926    +  promoter       T3 promoter: promoter for bacteriophage T3 RNA polymerase
   2954..3180    +  promoter       RSV promoter: Rous sarcoma virus enhancer/promoter
   3181..3361    +  LTR            5' LTR (truncated): truncated 5' long terminal repeat (LTR) from HIV-1
   3408..3533    +  misc_feature   HIV-1 Ψ: packaging signal of human immunodeficiency virus type 1
   3517..3880    +  CDS            HIV-1 gag (fragment): gag protein from human immunodeficiency virus 1; gag
   4026..4259    +  misc_feature   RRE: The Rev response element (RRE) of HIV-1 allows for Rev-dependent mRNA export from the nucleus to the cytoplasm.
   4636..4736    +  CDS            Rev (fragment): human immunodeficiency virus 1 (HIV-1) Rev protein; rev; enhances nuclear export of unspliced and incompletely spliced viral mRNAs
   4755..4872    +  misc_feature   cPPT/CTS: central polypurine tract and central termination sequence of HIV-1
   4906..5307    +  promoter       SFFV promoter: spleen focus-forming virus long terminal repeat (LTR) promoter
   5317..5340    +  misc_feature   MCS (fragment): pBluescript multiple cloning site
   5365..6618    +  CDS            PELI1: PELI1_HUMAN - Also known as PRISM. Experimental evidence at protein level: Swiss-Prot protein existence level 1. E3 ubiquitin ligase catalyzing the covalent attachment of ubiquitin moieties onto substrate proteins. Involved in the TLR and IL- 1 signaling pathways via interaction with the complex containing IRAK kinases and TRAF6. Mediates 'Lys-63'-linked polyubiquitination of IRAK1 allowing subsequent NF-kappa-B activation (PubMed:12496252, PubMed:17675297). Mediates 'Lys-48'-linked polyubiquitination of RIPK3 leading to its subsequent proteasome-dependent degradation; preferentially recognize
   6629..6654    +  misc_feature   MCS (fragment): pBluescript multiple cloning site
   6654..6713    +  CDS            S (fragment): HBSAG_WHV6 - Experimental evidence at transcript level: Swiss-Prot protein existence level 2. The middle envelope protein plays an important role in the budding of the virion. It is involved in the induction of budding in a nucleocapsid independent way. In this process the majority of envelope proteins bud to form subviral lipoprotein particles of 22 nm of diameter that do not contain a nucleocapsid (By similarity). From Woodchuck hepatitis B virus (isolate w64/pWS23) (WHV).
   6845..7248    +  misc_feature   WPRE: woodchuck hepatitis virus posttranscriptional regulatory element
   7291..7365    +  CDS            nef (fragment): NEF_HV1Z2 - Experimental evidence at protein level: Swiss-Prot protein existence level 1. Extracellular Nef protein targets CD4(+) T-lymphocytes for apoptosis by interacting with CXCR4 surface receptors. From Human immunodeficiency virus type 1 group M subtype D (isolate Z2/CDC-Z34) (HIV-1).
   7367..7600    +  LTR            3' LTR (ΔU3): self-inactivating 3' long terminal repeat (LTR) from HIV-1
   7672..7793    +  polyA_signal   SV40 poly(A) signal: SV40 polyadenylation signal
   7812..7833    +  rep_origin     SV40 ori (fragment): SV40 origin of replication
   7833..73      +  rep_origin     SV40 ori (across the origin): SV40 origin of replication
>Addgene plasmid #219015 | SFFV-PELI1-Brd 33 | addgene full sequence | sequence record 448867 | Addgene NGS Result
ATTTATGCAGAGGCCGAGGCCGCCTCGGCCTCTGAGCTATTCCAGAAGTAGTGAGGAGGCTTTTTTGGAG
GCCTAGGGACGTACCCAATTCGCCCTATAGTGAGTCGTATTACGCGCGCTCACTGGCCGTCGTTTTACAA
CGTCGTGACTGGGAAAACCCTGGCGTTACCCAACTTAATCGCCTTGCAGCACATCCCCCTTTCGCCAGCT
GGCGTAATAGCGAAGAGGCCCGCACCGATCGCCCTTCCCAACAGTTGCGCAGCCTGAATGGCGAATGGG
[124 nt withheld, positions 280-403]
C
[91 nt withheld, positions 405-495]
A
[49 nt withheld, positions 497-545]
CCTTTGACGTTGGAGTCCACGTTCTTT
[37 nt withheld, positions 573-609]
ACCCTATCTCGGTCTATTCTTTTGATTTATAAGGGATTTTGCCGATTTCGGCCTATTGGTTAAAAAATGA
GCTGATTTAACAAAAATTTAACGCGAATTTTAACAAAATATTAACGCTTACAATTTAGGTGGCACTTTTC
GGGGAAATGTGCGCGGAACCCCTATTTGTTTATTTTTCTAAATACATTCAAATATGTATCCGCTCATGAG
ACAATAACCCTGATAAATGCTTCAATAATATTGAAAAAGGAAGAGTATGAGTATTCAACATTTCCGTGTC
GCCCTTATTCCCTTTTTTGCGGCATTTTGCCTTCCTGTTTTTGCTCACCCAGAAACGCTGGTGAAAGTAA
AAGATGCTGAAGATCAGTTGGGTGCACGAGTGGGTTACATCGAACTGGATCTCAACAGCGGTAAGATCCT
TGAGAGTTTTCGCCCCGAAGAACGTTTTCCAATGATGAGCACTTTTAAAGTTCTGCTATGTGGCGCGGTA
TTATCCCGTATTGACGCCGGGCAAGAGCAACTCGGTCGCCGCATACACTATTCTCAGAATGACTTGGTTG
AGTACTCACCAGTCACAGAAAAGCATCTTACGGATGGCATGACAGTAAGAGAATTATGCAGTGCTGCCAT
AACCATGAGTGATAACACTGCGGCCAACTTACTTCTGACAACGATCGGAGGACCGAAGGAGCTAACCGCT
TTTTTGCACAACATGGGGGATCATGTAACTCGCCTTGATCGTTGGGAACCGGAGCTGAATGAAGCCATAC
CAAACGACGAGCGTGACACCACGATGCCTGTAGCAATGGCAACAACGTTGCGCAAACTATTAACTGGCGA
ACTACTTACTCTAGCTTCCCGGCAACAATTAATAGACTGGATGGAGGCGGATAAAGTTGCAGGACCACTT
CTGCGCTCGGCCCTTCCGGCTGGCTGGTTTATTGCTGATAAATCTGGAGCCGGTGAGCGTGGGTCTCGCG
GTATCATTGCAGCACTGGGGCCAGATGGTAAGCCCTCCCGTATCGTAGTTATCTACACGACGGGGAGTCA
GGCAACTATGGATGAACGAAATAGACAGATCGCTGAGATAGGTGCCTCACTGATTAAGCATTGGTAACTG
TCAGACCAAGTTTACTCATATATACTTTAGATTGATTTAAAACTTCATTTTTAATTTAAAAGGATCTAGG
TGAAGATCCTTTTTGATAATCTCATGACCAAAATCCCTTAACGTGAGTTTTCGTTCCACTGAGCGTCAGA
CCCCGTAGAAAAGATCAAAGGATCTTCTTGAGATCCTTTTTTTCTGCGCGTAATCTGCTGCTTGCAAACA
AAAAAACCACCGCTACCAGCGGTGGTTTGTTTGCCGGATCAAGAGCTACCAACTCTTTTTCCGAAGGTAA
CTGGCTTCAGCAGAGCGCAGATACCAAATACTGTTCTTCTAGTGTAGCCGTAGTTAGGCCACCACTTCAA
GAACTCTGTAGCACCGCCTACATACCTCGCTCTGCTAATCCTGTTACCAGTGGCTGCTGCCAGTGGCGAT
AAGTCGTGTCTTACCGGGTTGGACTCAAGACGATAGTTACCGGATAAGGCGCAGCGGTCGGGCTGAACGG
GGGGTTCGTGCACACAGCCCAGCTTGGAGCGAACGACCTACACCGAACTGAGATACCTACAGCGTGAGCT
ATGAGAAAGCGCCACGCTTCCCGAAGGGAGAAAGGCGGACAGGTATCCGGTAAGCGGCAGGGTCGGAACA
GGAGAGCGCACGAGGGAGCTTCCAGGGGGAAACGCCTGGTATCTTTATAGTCCTGTCGGGTTTCGCCACC
TCTGACTTGAGCGTCGATTTTTGTGATGCTCGTCAGGGGGGCGGAGCCTATGGAAAAACGCCAGCAACGC
GGCCTTTTTACGGTTCCTGGCCTTTTGCTGGCCTTTTGCTCACATGTTCTTTCCTGCGTTATCCCCTGAT
TCTGTGGATAACCGTATTACCGCCTTTGAGTGAGCTGATACCGCTCGCCGCAGCCGAACGACCGAGCGCA
GCGAGTCAGTGAGCGAGGAAGCGGAAGAGCGCCCAATACGCAAACCGCCTCTCCCCGCGCGTTGGCCGAT
TCATTAATGCAGCTGGCACGACAGGTTTCCCGACTGGAAAGCGGGCAGTGAGCGCAACGCAATTAATGTG
AGTTAGCTCACTCATTAGGCACCCCAGGCTTTACACTTTATGCTTCCGGCTCGTATGTTGTGTGGAATTG
TGAGCGGATAACAATTTCACACAGGAAACAGCTATGACCATGATTACGCCAAGCGCGCAATTAACCCTCA
CTAAAGGGAACAAAAGCTGGAGCTGCAAGCTTAATGTAGTCTTATGCAATACTCTTGTAGTCTTGCAACA
TGGTAACGATGAGTTAGCAACATGCCTTACAAGGAGAGAAAAAGCACCGTGCATGCCGATTGGTGGAAGT
AAGGTGGTACGATCGTGCCTTATTAGGAAGGCAACAGACGGGTCTGACATGGATTGGACGAACCACTGAA
TTGCCGCATTGCAGAGATATTGTATTTAAGTGCCTAGCTCGATACATAAACGGGTCTCTCTGGTTAGACC
AGATCTGAGCCTGGGAGCTCTCTGGCTAACTAGGGAACCCACTGCTTAAGCCTCAATAAAGCTTGCCTTG
AGTGCTTCAAGTAGTGTGTGCCCGTCTGTTGTGTGACTCTGGTAACTAGAGATCCCTCAGACCCTTTTAG
TCAGTGTGGAAAATCTCTAGCAGTGGCGCCCGAACAGGGACTTGAAAGCGAAAGGGAAACCAGAGGAGCT
CTCTCGACGCAGGACTCGGCTTGCTGAAGCGCGCACGGCAAGAGGCGAGGGGCGGCGACTGGTGAGTACG
CCAAAAATTTTGACTAGCGGAGGCTAGAAGGAGAGAGATGGGTGCGAGAGCGTCAGTATTAAGCGGGGGA
GAATTAGATCGCGATGGGAAAAAATTCGGTTAAGGCCAGGGGGAAAGAAAAAATATAAATTAAAACATAT
AGTATGGGCAAGCAGGGAGCTAGAACGATTCGCAGTTAATCCTGGCCTGTTAGAAACATCAGAAGGCTGT
AGACAAATACTGGGACAGCTACAACCATCCCTTCAGACAGGATCAGAAGAACTTAGATCATTATATAATA
CAGTAGCAACCCTCTATTGTGTGCATCAAAGGATAGAGATAAAAGACACCAAGGAAGCTTTAGACAAGAT
AGAGGAAGAGCAAAACAAAAGTAAGACCACCGCACAGCAAGCGGCCGCTGATCTTCAGACCTGGAGGAGG
AGATATGAGGGACAATTGGAGAAGTGAATTATATAAATATAAAGTAGTAAAAATTGAACCATTAGGAGTA
GCACCCACCAAGGCAAAGAGAAGAGTGGTGCAGAGAGAAAAAAGAGCAGTGGGAATAGGAGCTTTGTTCC
TTGGGTTCTTGGGAGCAGCAGGAAGCACTATGGGCGCAGCGTCAATGACGCTGACGGTACAGGCCAGACA
ATTATTGTCTGGTATAGTGCAGCAGCAGAACAATTTGCTGAGGGCTATTGAGGCGCAACAGCATCTGTTG
CAACTCACAGTCTGGGGCATCAAGCAGCTCCAGGCAAGAATCCTGGCTGTGGAAAGATACCTAAAGGATC
AACAGCTCCTGGGGATTTGGGGTTGCTCTGGAAAACTCATTTGCACCACTGCTGTGCCTTGGAATGCTAG
TTGGAGTAATAAATCTCTGGAACAGATTTGGAATCACACGACCTGGATGGAGTGGGACAGAGAAATTAAC
AATTACACAAGCTTAATACACTCCTTAATTGAAGAATCGCAAAACCAGCAAGAAAAGAATGAACAAGAAT
TATTGGAATTAGATAAATGGGCAAGTTTGTGGAATTGGTTTAACATAACAAATTGGCTGTGGTATATAAA
ATTATTCATAATGATAGTAGGAGGCTTGGTAGGTTTAAGAATAGTTTTTGCTGTACTTTCTATAGTGAAT
AGAGTTAGGCAGGGATATTCACCATTATCGTTTCAGACCCACCTCCCAACCCCGAGGGGACCCGACAGGC
CCGAAGGAATAGAAGAAGAAGGTGGAGAGAGAGACAGAGACAGATCCATTCGATTAGTGAACGGATCTCG
ACGGTATCGGTTAACTTTTAAAAGAAAAGGGGGGATTGGGGGGTACAGTGCAGGGGAAAGAATAGTAGAC
ATAATAGCAACAGACATACAAACTAAAGAATTACAAAAACAAATTACAAAAATTCAAAATTTTATCGATC
ACGAGACTAGCCTCGAGCTGGCTGCAGTAACGCCATTTTGCAAGGCATGGAAAAATACCAAACCAAGAAT
AGAGAAGTTCAGATCAAGGGCGGGTACATGAAAATAGCTAACGTTGGGCCAAACAGGATATCTGCGGTGA
GCAGTTTCGGCCCCGGCCCGGGGCCAAGAACAGATGGTCACCGCAGTTTCGGCCCCGGCCCGAGGCCAAG
AACAGATGGTCCCCAGATATGGCCCAACCCTCAGCAGTTTCTTAAGACCCATCAGATGTTTCCAGGCTCC
CCCAAGGACCTGAAATGACCCTGCGCCTTATTTGAATTAACCAATCAGCCTGCTTCTCGCTTCTGTTCGC
GCGCTTCTGCTTCCCGAGCTCTATAAAAGAGCTCACAACCCCTCACTCGGCGCGCCAGTCCTCCGACAGA
CTGAGTCGGCCGGTCGAATCAAGCTTATCGATACCGTCGACGGATCCGCTAGCCCGCGGTTCGAAATGTT
TTCTCCTGATCAAGAAAATCATCCATCTAAAGCACCAGTAAAATATGGTGAACTCATTGTCTTAGGGTAT
AATGGGTCTCTCCCAAATGGCGATAGAGGAAGGAGGAAAAGTAGGTTTGCTTTGTTTAAAAGACCTAAGG
CAAATGGGGTGAAGCCCAGCACTGTGCATATTGCTTGTACTCCTCAGGCTGCAAAGGCAATAAGCAACAA
AGACCAGCATAGCATATCATATACTTTGTCTCGGGCCCAGACTGTGGTGGTTGAATATACTCATGACAGC
AACACAGATATGTTTCAGATTGGCCGGTCGACTGAAAGCCCCATTGATTTTGTAGTAACTGACACGGTTC
CTGGAAGTCAAAGTAATTCTGATACACAGTCAGTACAAAGCACTATATCAAGATTTGCCTGCAGAATCAT
ATGTGAACGGAATCCTCCCTTTACAGCACGGATTTATGCTGCAGGATTTGACTCATCAAAAAACATCTTT
CTTGGGGAGAAGGCTGCCAAATGGAAGACATCAGATGGACAGATGGATGGCTTGACCACTAATGGTGTTC
TTGTGATGCATCCACGCAATGGGTTCACAGAAGACTCCAAGCCTGGAATATGGAGAGAAATATCGGTGTG
TGGAAATGTATTTAGCCTACGTGAAACCAGATCGGCTCAGCAGAGAGGAAAAATGGTGGAAATTGAAACC
AATCAGTTACAAGATGGCTCGTTAATTGACCTCTGTGGTGCAACATTGTTATGGCGTACTGCAGAAGGCC
TTTCCCACACTCCTACCGTGAAGCATTTAGAAGCTTTAAGACAGGAAATCAATGCAGCACGACCTCAGTG
CCCTGTAGGGTTCAACACACTAGCATTTCCTAGTATGAAGAGGAAAGACGTTGTAGATGAAAAACAACCA
TGGGTATATCTAAACTGCGGCCATGTACATGGCTATCATAACTGGGGAAACAAAGAAGAACGTGATGGAA
AAGATCGTGAATGTCCTATGTGTAGGTCTGTTGGTCCCTATGTTCCTCTGTGGCTTGGATGTGAAGCTGG
ATTTTATGTGGACGCCGGCCCTCCAACCCATGCGTTTAGCCCGTGTGGGCATGTGTGTTCAGAAAAGACA
ACTGCCTATTGGTCCCAGATCCCACTTCCTCATGGTACTCATACTTTTCATGCAGCCTGTCCCTTTTGTG
CACATCAGTTGGCTGGTGAACAAGGCTACATCAGACTTATTTTTCAAGGACCTCTAGACTAAACCGGTCG
GATCCCCCGGGCTGCAGGAATTCGAGCATCTTACCGCCATTTATTCCCATATTTGTTCTGTTTTTCTTGA
TTTGGGTATACATTTAAATGTTAATAAAACAAAATGGTGGGGCAATCATTTACATTTTTAGGGATATGTA
ATTACTAGTTCAGGTGTATTGCCACAAGACAAACATGTTAAGAAACTTTCCCGTTATTTACGCTCTGTTC
CTGTTAATCAACCTCTGGATTACAAAATTTGTGAAAGATTGACTGATATTCTTAACTATGTTGCTCCTTT
TACGCTGTGTGGATATGCTGCTTTAATGCCTCTGTATCATGCTATTGCTTCCCGTACGGCTTTCGTTTTC
TCCTCCTTGTATAAATCCTGGTTGCTGTCTCTTTATGAGGAGTTGTGGCCCGTTGTCCGTCAACGTGGCG
TGGTGTGCTCTGTGTTTGCTGACGCAACCCCCACTGGCTGGGGCATTGCCACCACCTGTCAACTCCTTTC
TGGGACTTTCGCTTTCCCCCTCCCGATCGCCACGGCAGAACTCATCGCCGCCTGCCTTGCCCGCTGCTGG
ACAGGGGCTAGGTTGCTGGGCACTGATAATTCCGTGGTGTTGTCGGGGAAGCTGACGTCCTTTGCAATTC
GATATCAAGCTGTACCTTCTAGATGTACAACCCAAGCAGCGCTTCTAGACCAATGACTTACAAGGCAGCT
GTAGATCTTAGCCACTTTTTAAAAGAAAAGGGGGGACTGGAAGGGCTAATTCACTCCCAACGAAGACAAG
ATCTGCTTTTTGCTTGTACTGGGTCTCTCTGGTTAGACCAGATCTGAGCCTGGGAGCTCTCTGGCTAACT
AGGGAACCCACTGCTTAAGCCTCAATAAAGCTTGCCTTGAGTGCTTCAAGTAGTGTGTGCCCGTCTGTTG
TGTGACTCTGGTAACTAGAGATCCCTCAGACCCTTTTAGTCAGTGTGGAAAATCTCTAGCAGTAGTAGTT
CATGTCATCTTATTATTCAGTATTTATAACTTGCAAAGAAATGAATATCAGAGAGTGAGAGGAACTTGTT
TATTGCAGCTTATAATGGTTACAAATAAAGCAATAGCATCACAAATTTCACAAATAAAGCATTTTTTTCA
CTGCATTCTAGTTGTGGTTTGTCCAAACTCATCAATGTATCTTATCATGTCTGGCTCTAGCTATCCCGCC
CCTAACTCCGCCCATCCCGCCCCTAACTCCGCCCAGTTCCGCCCATTCTCCGCCCCATGGCTGACTAATT
TTTTTT
