>Addgene plasmid #219015 | SFFV-PELI1-Brd 33 | depositor partial sequence | sequence record 427525 | TF ORF
ATGTTTTCTCCTGATCAAGAAAATCATCCATCTAAAGCACCAGTAAAATATGGTGAACTCATTGTCTTAG
GGTATAATGGGTCTCTCCCAAATGGCGATAGAGGAAGGAGGAAAAGTAGGTTTGCTTTGTTTAAAAGACC
TAAGGCAAATGGGGTGAAGCCCAGCACTGTGCATATTGCTTGTACTCCTCAGGCTGCAAAGGCAATAAGC
AACAAAGACCAGCATAGCATATCATATACTTTGTCTCGGGCCCAGACTGTGGTGGTTGAATATACTCATG
ACAGCAACACAGATATGTTTCAGATTGGCCGGTCGACTGAAAGCCCCATTGATTTTGTAGTAACTGACAC
GGTTCCTGGAAGTCAAAGTAATTCTGATACACAGTCAGTACAAAGCACTATATCAAGATTTGCCTGCAGA
ATCATATGTGAACGGAATCCTCCCTTTACAGCACGGATTTATGCTGCAGGATTTGACTCATCAAAAAACA
TCTTTCTTGGGGAGAAGGCTGCCAAATGGAAGACATCAGATGGACAGATGGATGGCTTGACCACTAATGG
TGTTCTTGTGATGCATCCACGCAATGGGTTCACAGAAGACTCCAAGCCTGGAATATGGAGAGAAATATCG
GTGTGTGGAAATGTATTTAGCCTACGTGAAACCAGATCGGCTCAGCAGAGAGGAAAAATGGTGGAAATTG
AAACCAATCAGTTACAAGATGGCTCGTTAATTGACCTCTGTGGTGCAACATTGTTATGGCGTACTGCAGA
AGGCCTTTCCCACACTCCTACCGTGAAGCATTTAGAAGCTTTAAGACAGGAAATCAATGCAGCACGACCT
CAGTGCCCTGTAGGGTTCAACACACTAGCATTTCCTAGTATGAAGAGGAAAGACGTTGTAGATGAAAAAC
AACCATGGGTATATCTAAACTGCGGCCATGTACATGGCTATCATAACTGGGGAAACAAAGAAGAACGTGA
TGGAAAAGATCGTGAATGTCCTATGTGTAGGTCTGTTGGTCCCTATGTTCCTCTGTGGCTTGGATGTGAA
GCTGGATTTTATGTGGACGCCGGCCCTCCAACCCATGCGTTTAGCCCGTGTGGGCATGTGTGTTCAGAAA
AGACAACTGCCTATTGGTCCCAGATCCCACTTCCTCATGGTACTCATACTTTTCATGCAGCCTGTCCCTT
TTGTGCACATCAGTTGGCTGGTGAACAAGGCTACATCAGACTTATTTTTCAAGGACCTCTAGACTAA
