>Addgene plasmid #219015 | SFFV-PELI1-Brd 33 | depositor partial sequence | sequence record 427526 | Barcode sequence
TGTACAACCCAAGCAGCGCT
